>Addgene plasmid #234920 | pVTCL2 | addgene full sequence | sequence record 476180 | Addgene NGS Result
AATTCGAGCTCATTCGAGCTCCAGAACGATCTCAGTTAGGTCATGGGAAAGCTGATATTCATCCCTCTGA
GACTCTATATAATTAAATGCGTTTGGGGGATTAGCTAATTGAGAATCCATATAGAGAAATATGGCCGCGC
AGCGACGCCGGTTGAAGAATATGAACAAGGAATAAGATGAACAAGGAAGAAGATGAACAAGCAATAATTT
AATTAATTATTGTTAATAAGCATAAATTATGAAAATAATTTTGATGGTAATGAAAGTATTATAAATAATA
TTTAGGAGAAAATATTGTTAAGGAAATATCTGGTTATGTTTATTTGTTAAGGTATATGGGTTTTTATAGA
AACCCAGGAGCAGCTATGGTAAGAAACCCAGGACTCAAAAAATGCCTCTCAACTTCTCTCATATGTTGCG
GAGTCTGGAGTCCCATTTATACCATAGAAAGCATTGGGGGTATAGCATGGTAATTTCACATCGGACTCCA
TACCGCGGCCATCTATATAATATTACTGATGGCCGCGCGAAGTCCCGGTATGCCTTTTCAGCCGTTGGAT
CTGGAGCCGTACCTTTTTCGCGTTCCCATTTTGCCCCTGGAGTCCCGAGCTATTTACGACCCCCTGCCAC
CGAGTCCCCTTCGTGGAGCGCTCTTCGTCCAACACGTGTCCCAACTTTTGCGCATTTTTGACTACCTGTC
GCGCACTTGAATTAAAGTTGCCCTTTTATTTTCTTCCAATTATTTTGCGGCTGAGTAGTCTAGATAATTG
TGACAACTTAGTGAGCAAGTTGTAGGAGGACCCTATCCGTCTGGGAAAATAATTGGGTTTTCACGTGTAC
CAATGGGAAATAATATGTATAGCCTATTTAATTTAGAAAATTAAATAGTTTTAGTAATTCCTATATAATA
GCGTTTACTAGTCTGGGTAAAATTCGTGATCTGGATTTTAGTATGGATTTTGGTTTTAGGAATTAGAAAT
TTTATTGATAGAAGTATTTTACAAATACAAATACATACTAAGGGTTTCTTATATGCTCAACACATGAGCG
AAACCCTATAGGAACCCTAATTCCCTTATCTGGGAACTACTCACACATTATTATGGAGAAACTCGAGCTT
GTCGATCGACAGATCCCGGTCGGCATCTACTCGGTACCCTAGATTACTTGTACAGCTCGTCCATGCCGCC
GGTGGAGTGGCGGCCCTCGGCGCGTTCGTACTGTTCCACGATGGTGTAGTCCTCGTTGTGGGAGGTGATG
TCCAACTTGATGTTGACGTTGTAGGCGCCGGGCAGCTGCACGGGCTTCTTGGCCTTGTAGGTGGTCTTGA
CCTCAGCGTCGTAGTGGCCGCCGTCCTTCAGCTTCAGCCTCTGCTTGATCTCGCCCTTCAGGGCGCCGTC
CTCGGGGTACATCCGCTCGGAGGAGGCCTCCCAGCCCATGGTCTTCTTCTGCATTACGGGGCCGTCGGAG
GGGAAGTTGGTGCCGCGCAGCTTCACCTTGTAGATGAACTCGCCGTCCTGCAGGGAGGAGTCCTGGGTCA
CGGTCACCACGCCGCCGTCCTCGAAGTTCATCACGCGCTCCCACTTGAAGCCCTCGGGGAAGGACAGCTT
CAAGTAGTCGGGGATGTCGGCGGGGTGCTTCACGTAGGCCTTGGAGCCGTACATGAACTGAGGGGACAGG
ATGTCCCAGGCGAAGGGCAGGGGGCCACCCTTGGTCACCTTCAGCTTGGCGGTCTGGGTGCCCTCGTAGG
GGCGGCCCTCGCCCTCGCCCTCGATCTCGAACTCGTGGCCGTTCACGGAGCCCTCCATGTGCACCTTGAA
GCGCATGAACTCCTTGATGATGGCCATGTTATCCTCCTCGCCCTTGCTCACCATGACGTTGGCAGCACTT
CTGAATGATCCGAGAGACTTAGAACCTGAAGCTCTCAGAACGAATTGGTGGTAGAATGCAGCTATCGCAG
CTCCAATGAATGGTCCAACCCAAAATATCCAGTGGTCATCCCATGGCTTGCTCTTGTTGTAGATTACGGC
AGCTCCGAAACTCCTTGCCGGGTTAATTCCGGTTCCGGTAATGGGAATGGTAGCCAAATGTACCATGAAC
ACGGCAAATCCGATTGGAAGTGGCGCCAACACCGGAACGTGGGAGTCTCTAGCACTACGTTTGGGGTCAG
TAGCAGAGAAGACAGTGTAGACAAGAACGAAAGTACCAATGATCTCTGCGGCTAAACCGGTCCCTGTGCT
GTAGCCATCGGCTAGAGAGTTGGCTCCACCTCCGTAACGGGTGTAGTAAGAGCTTTGGAAGGCTTTGACA
AAACCAACTCCACAAATCGCACCCAAACACTGAGCGATTATGTACAATAGGGCCCTAGGTAACGACACTT
TACGTGCCAAGAATAGCCCAAATGTCACCGCTGGGTTAATGTGACCACCAGAGATACCGGCGGTGCAGTA
GACGAGGATGAAGATCATACCACCAAAGGCCCAAGCGATACCGAGGATTCCAACTCCGCCGCAATCTACT
CCACCGGCATCAGTATCGGACTGAATCTTGTAACCGATGACTGTCAAAACGGTGATGTATAAGAAGAGGA
GAGTGGCTACGAACTCGGCGATAACTGCTCTGTAGAAAGACCACTTCTTTAGCTCCGCTCCATCAATAAA
CGGAGCTGGTGGCGGATCTTGATAGTCTCTTGTCTGAAATCCTTCTCCGGGAACGGCTTCCACATCCTTT
GCCATGGTACCCTGTCCTCTCCAAATGAAATGAACTTCCTTATATAGAGGAAGGGTCTTGCGAAGGATAG
TGGGATTGTGCGTCATCCCTTACGTCAGTGGAGATATCACATCAATCCACTTGCTTTGAAGACGTGGTTG
GAACGTCTTCTTTTTCCACGATGCTCCTCGTGGGTGGGGGTCCATCTTTGGGACCACTGTCGGCAGAGGC
ATCTTCAACGATGGCCTTTCCTTTATCGCAATGATGGCATTTGTAGGAGCCACCTTCCTTTTCCACTATC
TTCACAATAAAGTGACAGATAGCTGGGCAATGGAATCCGAGGAGGTTTCCGGATATTACCCTTTGTTGAA
AAGTCTCAATTGCCCTTTGGTCTTCTGAGACTGTATCGATCTGGATTTTAGTACTGGATTTTGGTTTTAG
GAATTAGAAATTTTATTGATAGAAGTATTTTACAAATACAAATACATACTAAGGGTTTCTTATATGCTCA
ACACATGAGCGAAACCCTATAGGAACCCTAATTCCCTTATCTGGGAACTACTCACACATTATTATGGAGA
AACTCGAGCTTACTTGTACAGCTCGTCCATGCCGAGAGTGATCCCGGCGGCGGTCACGAACTCCAGCAGG
ACCATGTGATCGCGCTTCTCGTTGGGGTCTTTGCTCAGGGCGGACTGGGTGCTCAGGTAGTGGTTGTCGG
GCAGCAGCACGGGGCCGTCGCCGATGGGGGTGTTCTGCTGGTAGTGGTCGGCGAGCTGCACGCTGCCGTC
CTCGATGTTGTGGCGGATCTTGAAGTTCACCTTGATGCCGTTCTTCTGCTTGTCGGCCATGATATAGACG
TTGTGGCTGTTGTAGTTGTACTCCAGCTTGTGCCCCAGGATGTTGCCGTCCTCCTTGAAGTCGATGCCCT
TCAGCTCGATGCGGTTCACCAGGGTGTCGCCCTCGAACTTCACCTCGGCGCGGGTCTTGTAGTTGCCGTC
GTCCTTGAAGAAGATGGTGCGCTCCTGGACGTAGCCTTCGGGCATGGCGGACTTGAAGAAGTCGTGCTGC
TTCATGTGGTCGGGGTAGCGGCTGAAGCACTGCACGCCGTAGGTCAGGGTGGTCACGAGGGTGGGCCAGG
GCACGGGCAGCTTGCCGGTGGTGCAGATGAACTTCAGGGTCAGCTTGCCGTAGGTGGCATCGCCCTCGCC
CTCGCCGGACACGCTGAACTTGTGGCCGTTTACGTCGCCGTCCAGCTCGACCAGGATGGGCACCACCCCG
GTGAACAGCTCCTCGCCCTTGCTCACCATGAGACCTACGGTCTCGGATCTCATTGCCCCCCGGATCTGCG
AAAGCTCGAGAGAGATAGATTTGTAGAGAGAGACTGGTGATTTCAGCGTGTCCTCTCCAAATGAAATGAA
CTTCCTTATATAGAGGAAGGGTCTTGCGAAGGATAGTGGGATTGTGCGTCATCCCTTACGTCAGTGGAGA
TATCACATCAATCCACTTGCTTTGAAGACGTGGTTGGAACGTCTTCTTTTTCCACGATGCTCCTCGTGGG
TGGGGGTCCATCTTTGGGACCACTGTCGGCAGAGGCATCTTGAACGATAGCCTTTCCTTTATCGCAATGA
TGGCATTTGTAGGTGCCACCTTCCTTTTCTACTGTCCTTTTGATGAAGTGACAGATAGCTGGGCAATGGA
ATCCGAGGAGGTTTCCCGATATTACCCTTTGTTGAAAAGTCTCAATAGCCCTTTGGTCTTCTGAGACTGT
ATCTTTGATATTCTTGGAGTAGACGAGAGTGTCGTGCTCCACCATGTTCACATCAATCCACTTGCTTTGA
AGACGTGGTTGGAACGTCTTCTTTTTCCACGATGCTCCTCGTGGGTGGGGGTCCATCTTTGGGACCACTG
TCGGCAGAGGCATCTTGAACGATAGCCTTTCCTTTATCGCAATGATGGCATTTGTAGGTGCCACCTTCCT
TTTCTACTGTCCTTTTGATGAAGTGACAGATAGCTGGGCAATGGAATCCGAGGAGGTTTCCCGATATTAC
CCTTTGTTGAAAAGTCTCAATAGCCCTTTGGTCTTCTGAGACTGTATCTTTGATATTCTTGGAGTAGACG
AGAGTGTCGTGCTCCACCATGTTGGCAAGCTGCTCTAGCTCACGTTGACGGAAACTGCAGAACGATCTCA
GTTAGGTCATGGGAAAGCTGATATTCATCCCTCTGAGACTCTATATAATTAAATGCGTTTGGGGGATTAG
CTAATTGAGAATCCATATAGAGAAATATGGCCGCGCAGCGACGCCGGTTGAAGAATATGAACAAGGAATA
AGATGAACAAGGAAGAAGATGAACAAGCAATAATTTAATTAATTATTGTTAATAAGCATAAATTATGAAA
ATAATTTTGATGGTAATGAAAGTATTATAAATAATATTTAGGAGAAAATATTGTTAAGGAAATATCTGGT
TATGTTTATTTGTTAAGGTATATGGGTTTTTATAGAAACCCAGGAGCAGCTATGGTAAGAAACCCAGGAC
TCAAAAAATGCCTCTCAACTTCTCTCATATGTTGCGGAGTCTGGAGTCCCATTTATACCATAGAAAGCAT
TGGGGGTATAGCATGGTAATTTCACATCGGACTCCATACCGCGGCCATCTATATAATATTACTGATGGCC
GCGCGAAGTCCCGGTATGCCTTTTCAGCCGTTGGATCTGGAGCCGTACCTTTTTCGCGTTCCCATTTTGC
CCCTGGAGTCCCGAGCTATTTACGACCCCCTGCCACCGAGTCCCCTTCGTGGAGCGCTCTTCGTCCAACA
CGTGTCCCAACTTTTGCGCATTTTTGACTACCTGTCGCGCACTTGAATTAAAGTTGCCCTTTTATTTTCT
TCCAATTATTTTGCGGCTGAGTAGTCTAGTGGATCCCCCGGAGCTCCACTTGGGATAGGTTAAGAAAATA
TGTCTGGCTTGTAAACGAAAAGAATCGGGGTTTCTAGGCATTTTTTAAATAGTGACCCAGGACTCAAAAA
CTAGCTCTCAACTTCTCTCATATGTTGTGGAGTCTGGAGTCCTTTATATATGTTTACGCTATAGAAGGCA
TTTGGGGACTCTCCCGGGCCCACCATAGGACTCCATACCGCGGCCATCTATATAATATTACTGATGGCCG
CGCGGATTTTGGAGCCCCCTTTTGTCGTTAGCGCGACCTTTAATTCAAATTAAAGGTTGCTTTTTTCTAT
CGTCCGATCATTTTGCGCCTGACTAGCCTAGATATTAGCAACAACTTCGCGGCTAAGTTGTTGACCGTCA
AGTATAAATTAATGGGCTTATGGCCTAATGGGTATAGAGCAAAATGGCATGCCTGCAGACTAGTGCTTTA
CTCTGATCCGCAGATATTTCATCAGGAAAGAGCTTTGCAAGTTCCTTCATTGTAGCATCAATAATTTCTG
AGTCACTACATGCAATCCATTCTTCTGCTGGGGCAAAAACTAACTCCAACATGGATTGGTTTGGATTGTA
ATATTCCTTACATGTTACAGACATGTCAGCATAAACACTTAAAAGCGGGCTTCTGCTAAAGAGTAGATGA
TCATAGGTGTTCTTCAATTTCCTATCAAACCAGATGTGAACGTTGATAACTGGAACTCCAACTAATTTCT
CTAATTTCTTGAAGTATGAAATCTCTCTCCAGTCTTCAGGCACTAGTGAATTCGCTAGCGTTAACTGGCC
ATAATCCTGTGTATGCAACGTTGAAAATTCGGATCTATTTTTACGATTCGATCATGAATTAATAAAATTT
AAATTTTATTGAATGATTTTCTAGTACATAACTGACATACGACTTATCAGTTGCGAAACGAACAGCTCTA
ATTACATTGTTAAGTGAAATTACGCCTAATTCGTCTAAGTACAACATAACCAACTGTTTAAACCTAATTA
AATAAGTCGACCCAGAAGCTGTCAGAGATGTCGTCCAGACTTGGAAGTTCAGGTAAGCTTTGTGGAGATG
CAACGCTCTCCGTAAGTTGTGGTTGAATCGGATCTGGACGTGGTATATACGCGTCCTGGTGTATAGCAGA
TCCTCTACTCCGTATATCTTGAAATATAGGGGATTTATTATCTCCCAGATATACACGCCATTCTCTGCCT
GACGTGCAGTGATGATTTCCCCTGTGCGTGAATCCATGACCGGTGCAGCCTATGTGGAAGTATATGGTGC
ACCCACAGTTTAGATCAATGCGTCGTCGTCTAATCGCCCTCCTCTTGGCTTGCCTGTGTGCCTTCTTGAT
AGAGGGGGGCGTCGAGAGTGATGAAGATAACATTCTTGAGAGTCCAATGTTTGAGCGACGCATTTTCCGC
TTTATCCAGGAAATCTTTATAGCTGGATCCCTCGCCTGGATTGCAAAGCACGATTGAAGGGATCCCTCCT
TTAATTTGAACTGGTTTCCCGTACTTGCAATTTGACTGCCAGTCTTTTTGGGCCCCAAGAAGCTCTTTCC
AATGCTTTAGCTTTAGGTATTGCGGTGCTACGTCATCAATGACGTTATAGGCAACATTATTCGAGTACAC
TCGATTATTGAAGTCCAGGTGTCCACTGAGGTAATTATGTGGGCCTAAAGCACGAGCCCACATCGTCTTG
CCCGTTCTAGAATCACCTTCCACTATGAGACTAACTGGTCTTACAGGCCGCGCAGCGGGACCCATTCCAA
AATAATCATCCGCCCATTCTTGCATCTGTTCAGGAACGTTAGTGAAAGAGGAAAGTGGAAATGGAGGGAC
CCATTGTTCAGGCGCCTTTTTGAAAAGGCGTTCCAAGTTCGCTGTAATGTTATGGTAACTCACGATGAAC
GCCCTTGGATCTCCGGCCCGGATAATTGCAAGAGCTTCCGCCAAACTAGGTGCATTGATGGCGTTATAAT
AGACGTCGTCTTTATTCTTCTTTGTACCCCCAGGCACTTTGAACTGTCCGGATTCACAACAATCGCCGTC
TTTGGTGATGTAATTCTTGACGGCGTTGGCGTCTTTGGCTGCTTGTATGTTTGGGTGAAAATTGGTCGAC
CTTCTGGGGTGAGTAAGGTCGAAAAATCTCTTATTCTTGATGTTGGACTTTCCAGAGAGTTGGATGAGAC
AGTGAAGGTGTGGGAATCCGTCCGAGTGCTCCTCTCTGGCAACTCGAATATATGTTGGTTTGACGACTGA
CCATGATAAGGTTTGAAGCATTTGAAGAGCTTCATTTTTTGGGATATCGCACTTGGGATAGGTTAAGAAA
ATATGTCTGGCTTGTAAACGAAAAGAATCGGGGTTTCTAGGCATTTTTTAAATAGTGACCCAGGACTCAA
AAACTAGCTCTCAACTTCTCTCATATGTTGTGGAGTCTGGAGTCCTTTATATATGTTTACGCTATAGAAG
GCATTTGGGGACTCTCCCGGGCCCACCATAGGACTCCATACCGCGGCCATCTATATAATATTACTGATGG
CCGCGCGGATTTTGGAGCCCCCTTTTGTCGTTAGCGCGACCTTTAATTCAAATTAAAGGTTGCTTTTTTC
TATCGTCCAATCATTTTGCGCCTGACTAGCCTAGATATTAGCAACAACTTCGCGACTAAGTTGTTGACCG
TCAAGTATAAATTAATGGGCTTATGGCCCAATGGGTATAGAGCAAAATGCCCAAGCGTGATGCCCCGTGG
CGCTTATTAGCGGGTACGTCTAAGGTAAGTCGAAATGCCAACTACTCTCCCTTGAGAGTATTGGGCCCTA
AAGTTAATAAGGGACCTCGAGGGGGGGCCCGGTACCCGGGGATCCTCTAGAGTCGACCTGCAGGCATGCA
AGCTTGGCACTGGCCGTCGTTTTACAACGTCGTGACTGGGAAAACCCTGGCGTTACCCAACTTAATCGCC
TTGCAGCACATCCCCCTTTCGCCAGCTGGCGTAATAGCGAAGAGGCCCGCACCGATCGCCCTTCCCAACA
GTTGCGCAGCCTGAATGGCGAATGCTAGAGCAGCTTGAGCTTGGATCAGATTGTCGTTTCCCGCCTTCAG
TTTAAACTATCAGTGTTTGACAGGATATATTGGCGGGTAAACCTAAGAGAAAAGAGCGTTTATTAGAATA
ATCGGATATTTAAAAGGGCGTGAAAAGGTTTATCCGTTCGTCCATTTGTATGTGCATGCCAACCACAGGG
TTCCCCTCGGGATCAAAGTACTTTGATCCAACCCCTCCGCTGCTATAGTGCAGTCGGCTTCTGACGTTCA
GTGCAGCCGTCTTCTGAAAACGACATGTCGCACAAGTCCTAAGTTACGCGACAGGCTGCCGCCCTGCCCT
TTTCCTGGCGTTTTCTTGTCGCGTGTTTTAGTCGCATAAAGTAGAATACTTGCGACTAGAACCGGAGACA
TTACGCCATGAACAAGAGCGCCGCCGCTGGCCTGCTGGGCTATGCCCGCGTCAGCACCGACGACCAGGAC
TTGACCAACCAACGGGCCGAACTGCACGCGGCCGGCTGCACCAAGCTGTTTTCCGAGAAGATCACCGGCA
CCAGGCGCGACCGCCCGGAGCTGGCCAGGATGCTTGACCACCTACGCCCTGGCGACGTTGTGACAGTGAC
CAGGCTAGACCGCCTGGCCCGCAGCACCCGCGACCTACTGGACATTGCCGAGCGCATCCAGGAGGCCGGC
GCGGGCCTGCGTAGCCTGGCAGAGCCGTGGGCCGACACCACCACGCCGGCCGGCCGCATGGTGTTGACCG
TGTTCGCCGGCATTGCCGAGTTCGAGCGTTCCCTAATCATCGACCGCACCCGGAGCGGGCGCGAGGCCGC
CAAGGCCCGAGGCGTGAAGTTTGGCCCCCGCCCTACCCTCACCCCGGCACAGATCGCGCACGCCCGCGAG
CTGATCGACCAGGAAGGCCGCACCGTGAAAGAGGCGGCTGCACTGCTTGGCGTGCATCGCTCGACCCTGT
ACCGCGCACTTGAGCGCAGCGAGGAAGTGACGCCCACCGAGGCCAGGCGGCGCGGTGCCTTCCGTGAGGA
CGCATTGACCGAGGCCGACGCCCTGGCGGCCGCCGAGAATGAACGCCAAGAGGAACAAGCATGAAACCGC
ACCAGGACGGCCAGGACGAACCGTTTTTCATTACCGAAGAGATCGAGGCGGAGATGATCGCGGCCGGGTA
CGTGTTCGAGCCGCCCGCGCACGTCTCAACCGTGCGGCTGCATGAAATCCTGGCCGGTTTGTCTGATGCC
AAGCTGGCGGCCTGGCCGGCCAGCTTGGCCGCTGAAGAAACCGAGCGCCGCCGTCTAAAAAGGTGATGTG
TATTTGAGTAAAACAGCTTGCGTCATGCGGTCGCTGCGTATATGATGCGATGAGTAAATAAACAAATACG
CAAGGGGAACGCATGAAGGTTATCGCTGTACTTAACCAGAAAGGCGGGTCAGGCAAGACGACCATCGCAA
CCCATCTAGCCCGCGCCCTGCAACTCGCCGGGGCCGATGTTCTGTTAGTCGATTCCGATCCCCAGGGCAG
TGCCCGCGATTGGGCGGCCGTGCGGGAAGATCAACCGCTAACCGTTGTCGGCATCGACCGCCCGACGATT
GACCGCGACGTGAAGGCCATCGGCCGGCGCGACTTCGTAGTGATCGACGGAGCGCCCCAGGCGGCGGACT
TGGCTGTGTCCGCGATCAAGGCAGCCGACTTCGTGCTGATTCCGGTGCAGCCAAGCCCTTACGACATATG
GGCCACCGCCGACCTGGTGGAGCTGGTTAAGCAGCGCATTGAGGTCACGGATGGAAGGCTACAAGCGGCC
TTTGTCGTGTCGCGGGCGATCAAAGGCACGCGCATCGGCGGTGAGGTTGCCGAGGCGCTGGCCGGGTACG
AGCTGCCCATTCTTGAGTCCCGTATCACGCAGCGCGTGAGCTACCCAGGCACTGCCGCCGCCGGCACAAC
CGTTCTTGAATCAGAACCCGAGGGCGACGCTGCCCGCGAGGTCCAGGCGCTGGCCGCTGAAATTAAATCA
AAACTCATTTGAGTTAATGAGGTAAAGAGAAAATGAGCAAAAGCACAAACACGCTAAGTGCCGGCCGTCC
GAGCGCACGCAGCAGCAAGGCTGCAACGTTGGCCAGCCTGGCAGACACGCCAGCCATGAAGCGGGTCAAC
TTTCAGTTGCCGGCGGAGGATCACACCAAGCTGAAGATGTACGCGGTACGCCAAGGCAAGACCATTACCG
AGCTGCTATCTGAATACATCGCGCAGCTACCAGAGTAAATGAGCAAATGAATAAATGAGTAGATGAATTT
TAGCGGCTAAAGGAGGCGGCATGGAAAATCAAGAACAACCAGGCACCGACGCCGTGGAATGCCCCATGTG
TGGAGGAACGGGCGGTTGGCCAGGCGTAAGCGGCTGGGTTGCCTGCCGGCCCTGCAATGGCACTGGAACC
CCCAAGCCCGAGGAATCGGCGTGAGCGGTCGCAAACCATCCGGCCCGGTACAAATCGGCGCGGCGCTGGG
TGATGACCTGGTGGAGAAGTTGAAGGCCGCGCAGGCCGCCCAGCGGCAACGCATCGAGGCAGAAGCACGC
CCCGGTGAATCGTGGCAAGCGGCCGCTGATCGAATCCGCAAAGAATCCCGGCAACCGCCGGCAGCCGGTG
CGCCGTCGATTAGGAAGCCGCCCAAGGGCGACGAGCAACCAGATTTTTTCGTTCCGATGCTCTATGACGT
GGGCACCCGCGATAGTCGCAGCATCATGGACGTGGCCGTTTTCCGTCTGTCGAAGCGTGACCGACGAGCT
GGCGAGGTGATCCGCTACGAGCTTCCAGACGGGCACGTAGAGGTTTCCGCAGGGCCGGCCGGCATGGCCA
GTGTGTGGGATTACGACCTGGTACTGATGGCGGTTTCCCATCTAACCGAATCCATGAACCGATACCGGGA
AGGGAAGGGAGACAAGCCCGGCCGCGTGTTCCGTCCACACGTTGCGGACGTACTCAAGTTCTGCCGGCGA
GCCGATGGCGGAAAGCAGAAAGACGACCTGGTAGAAACCTGCATTCGGTTAAACACCACGCACGTTGCCA
TGCAGCGTACGAAGAAGGCCAAGAACGGCCGCCTGGTGACGGTATCCGAGGGTGAAGCCTTGATTAGCCG
CTACAAGATCGTAAAGAGCGAAACCGGGCGGCCGGAGTACATCGAGATCGAGCTAGCTGATTGGATGTAC
CGCGAGATCACAGAAGGCAAGAACCCGGACGTGCTGACGGTTCACCCCGATTACTTTTTGATCGATCCCG
GCATCGGCCGTTTTCTCTACCGCCTGGCACGCCGCGCCGCAGGCAAGGCAGAAGCCAGATGGTTGTTCAA
GACGATCTACGAACGCAGTGGCAGCGCCGGAGAGTTCAAGAAGTTCTGTTTCACCGTGCGCAAGCTGATC
GGGTCAAATGACCTGCCGGAGTACGATTTGAAGGAGGAGGCGGGGCAGGCTGGCCCGATCCTAGTCATGC
GCTACCGCAACCTGATCGAGGGCGAAGCATCCGCCGGTTCCTAATGTACGGAGCAGATGCTAGGGCAAAT
TGCCCTAGCAGGGGAAAAAGGTCGAAAAGGTGTCTTTCCTGTGGATAGCACGTACATTGGGAACCCAAAG
CCGTACATTGGGAACCGGAACCCGTACATTGGGAACCCAAAGCCGTACATTGGGAACCGGTCACACATGT
AAGTGACTGATATAAAAGAGAAAAAAGGCGATTTTTCCGCCTAAAACTCTTTAAAACTTATTAAAACTCT
TAAAACCCGCCTGGCCTGTGCATAACTGTCTGGCCAGCGCACAGCCGAAGAGCTGCAAAAAGCGCCTACC
CTTCGGTCGCTGCGCTCCCTACGCCCCGCCGCTTCGCGTCGGCCTATCGCGGCCGCTGGCCGCTCAAAAA
TGGCTGGCCTACGGCCAGGCAATCTACCAGGGCGCGGACAAGCCGCGCCGTCGCCACTCGACCGCCGGCG
CCCACATCAAGGCACCCTGCCTCGCGCGTTTCGGTGATGACGGTGAAAACCTCTGACACATGCAGCTCCC
GGAGACGGTCACAGCTTGTCTGTAAGCGGATGCCGGGAGCAGACAAGCCCGTCAGGGCGCGTCAGCGGGT
GTTGGCGGGTGTCGGGGCGCAGCCATGACCCAGTCACGTAGCGATAGCGGAGTGTATACTGGCTTAACTA
TGCGGCATCAGAGCAGATTGTACTGAGAGTGCACCATATGCGGTGTGAAATACCGCACAGATGCGTAAGG
AGAAAATACCGCATCAGGCGCTCTTCCGCTTCCTCGCTCACTGACTCGCTGCGCTCGGTCGTTCGGCTGC
GGCGAGCGGTATCAGCTCACTCAAAGGCGGTAATACGGTTATCCACAGAATCAGGGGATAACGCAGGAAA
GAACATGTGAGCAAAAGGCCAGCAAAAGGCCAGGAACCGTAAAAAGGCCGCGTTGCTGGCGTTTTTCCAT
AGGCTCCGCCCCCCTGACGAGCATCACAAAAATCGACGCTCAAGTCAGAGGTGGCGAAACCCGACAGGAC
TATAAAGATACCAGGCGTTTCCCCCTGGAAGCTCCCTCGTGCGCTCTCCTGTTCCGACCCTGCCGCTTAC
CGGATACCTGTCCGCCTTTCTCCCTTCGGGAAGCGTGGCGCTTTCTCATAGCTCACGCTGTAGGTATCTC
AGTTCGGTGTAGGTCGTTCGCTCCAAGCTGGGCTGTGTGCACGAACCCCCCGTTCAGCCCGACCGCTGCG
CCTTATCCGGTAACTATCGTCTTGAGTCCAACCCGGTAAGACACGACTTATCGCCACTGGCAGCAGCCAC
TGGTAACAGGATTAGCAGAGCGAGGTATGTAGGCGGTGCTACAGAGTTCTTGAAGTGGTGGCCTAACTAC
GGCTACACTAGAAGGACAGTATTTGGTATCTGCGCTCTGCTGAAGCCAGTTACCTTCGGAAAAAGAGTTG
GTAGCTCTTGATCCGGCAAACAAACCACCGCTGGTAGCGGTGGTTTTTTTGTTTGCAAGCAGCAGATTAC
GCGCAGAAAAAAAGGATCTCAAGAAGATCCTTTGATCTTTTCTACGGGGTCTGACGCTCAGTGGAACGAA
AACTCACGTTAAGGGATTTTGGTCATGCATTCTAGGTACTAAAACAATTCATCCAGTAAAATATAATATT
TTATTTTCTCCCAATCAGGCTTGATCCCCAGTAAGTCAAAAAATAGCTCGACATACTGTTCTTCCCCGAT
ATCCTCCCTGATCGACCGGACGCAGAAGGCAATGTCATACCACTTGTCCGCCCTGCCGCTTCTCCCAAGA
TCAATAAAGCCACTTACTTTGCCATCTTTCACAAAGATGTTGCTGTCTCCCAGGTCGCCGTGGGAAAAGA
CAAGTTCCTCTTCGGGCTTTTCCGTCTTTAAAAAATCATACAGCTCGCGCGGATCTTTAAATGGAGTGTC
TTCTTCCCAGTTTTCGCAATCCACATCGGCCAGATCGTTATTCAGTAAGTAATCCAATTCGGCTAAGCGG
CTGTCTAAGCTATTCGTATAGGGACAATCCGATATGTCGATGGAGTGAAAGAGCCTGATGCACTCCGCAT
ACAGCTCGATAATCTTTTCAGGGCTTTGTTCATCTTCATACTCTTCCGAGCAAAGGACGCCATCGGCCTC
ACTCATGAGCAGATTGCTCCAGCCATCATGCCGTTCAAAGTGCAGGACCTTTGGAACAGGCAGCTTTCCT
TCCAGCCATAGCATCATGTCCTTTTCCCGTTCCACATCATAGGTGGTCCCTTTATACCGGCTGTCCGTCA
TTTTTAAATATAGGTTTTCATTTTCTCCCACCAGCTTATATACCTTAGCAGGAGACATTCCTTCCGTATC
TTTTACGCAGCGGTATTTTTCGATCAGTTTTTTCAATTCCGGTGATATTCTCATTTTAGCCATTTATTAT
TTCCTTCCTCTTTTCTACAGTATTTAAAGATACCCCAAGAAGCTAATTATAACAAGACGAACTCCAATTC
ACTGTTCCTTGCATTCTAAAACCTTAAATACCAGAAAACAGCTTTTTCAAAGTTGTTTTCAAAGTTGGCG
TATAACATAGTATCGACGGAGCCGATTTTGAAACCGCGGTGATCACAGGCAGCAACGCTCTGTCATCGTT
ACAATCAACATGCTACCCTCCGCGAGATCATCCGTGTTTCAAACCCGGCAGCTTAGTTGCCGTTCTTCCG
AATAGCATCGGTAACATGAGCAAAGTCTGCCGCCTTACAACGGCTCTCCCGCTGACGCCGTCCCGGACTG
ATGGGCTGCCTGTATCGAGTGGTGATTTTGTGCCGAGCTGCCGGTCGGGGAGCTGTTGGCTGGCTGGTGG
CAGGATATATTGTGGTGTAAACAAATTGACGCTTAGACAACTTAATAACACATTGCGGACGTTTTTAATG
TACTGAATTAACGCCGAATTAATTCGGGGATAGCCCTTTGGTCTTCTGAGACTGTATCTTTGATATTCTT
GGAGTAGACGAGAGTGTCGTGCTCCACCATGTTGGCAAGCTGCTCTAGCCAATACGCAAACCGCCTCTCC
CCGCGCGTTGGCCGATTCATTAATGCAGCTGGCACGACAGGTTTCCCGACTGGAAAGCGGGCAGTGAGCG
CAACGCAATTAATGTGAGTTAGCTCACTCATTAGGCACCCCAGGCTTTACACTTTATGCTTCCGGCTCGT
ATGTTGTGTGGAATTGTGAGCGGATAACAATTTCACACAGGAAACAGCTATGACATGATTACG
Features (pLannotate 1.2.2; 31 found; start..end, strand, type, name):
     19..120     -  CDS            MVP_ABMVW (fragment): Experimental evidence at protein level: Swiss-Prot protein existence level 1. Transports viral genome to neighboring plant cells directly through plasmosdesmata, without any budding. The movement protein allows efficient cell to cell propagation, by bypassing the host cell wall barrier. Begomovirus genome is shuttled out of nucleus by Nuclear shuttle protein (NSP) and the movement protein transports the DNA-NSP complex to cell plasmodesmata and facilitates further movement across the cell wall. From Abutilon mosaic virus (isolate West India) (AbMV).
    938..1111    -  polyA_signal   CaMV poly(A) signal: cauliflower mosaic virus polyadenylation signal
   1167..1874    -  CDS            mCherry: mCherry is a basic (constitutively fluorescent) red fluorescent protein published in 2004, derived from Discosoma sp.. It is reported to be a very rapidly-maturing monomer with low acid sensitivity.
   1875..2735    -  CDS            PIP2-1: PIP21_ARATH - Also known as PIP2A. Experimental evidence at protein level: Swiss-Prot protein existence level 1. Water channel required to facilitate the transport of water across cell membrane. Probably involved in root water uptake. Its function is impaired by Hg(2+). From Arabidopsis thaliana (Mouse-ear cress).
   2743..3088    -  promoter       CaMV 35S promoter: strong constitutive promoter from cauliflower mosaic virus
   3118..3292    -  polyA_signal   CaMV poly(A) signal: cauliflower mosaic virus polyadenylation signal
   3300..4019    -  CDS            EGFP: the original enhanced GFP (Yang et al., 1996) mammalian codon-optimized
   4103..4779    -  promoter       CaMV 35S promoter (enhanced): cauliflower mosaic virus 35S promoter with a duplicated enhancer region
   4828..4986    -  CDS            MVP_ABMVW (fragment): Experimental evidence at protein level: Swiss-Prot protein existence level 1. Transports viral genome to neighboring plant cells directly through plasmosdesmata, without any budding. The movement protein allows efficient cell to cell propagation, by bypassing the host cell wall barrier. Begomovirus genome is shuttled out of nucleus by Nuclear shuttle protein (NSP) and the movement protein transports the DNA-NSP complex to cell plasmodesmata and facilitates further movement across the cell wall. From Abutilon mosaic virus (isolate West India) (AbMV).
   6063..6416    -  CDS            PDS (fragment): PDS_SOLLC - Experimental evidence at protein level: Swiss-Prot protein existence level 1. Converts phytoene into zeta-carotene via the intermediary of phytofluene by the symmetrical introduction of two double bonds at the C-11 and C-11' positions of phytoene with a concomitant isomerization of two neighboring double bonds at the C9 and C9' positions from trans to cis. From Solanum lycopersicum (Tomato) (Lycopersicon esculentum).
   6410..6499    +  CDS            CAPSD_ABMVW (fragment): Experimental evidence at protein level: Swiss-Prot protein existence level 1. Encapsidates the viral DNA into characteristic twinned ('geminate') particles. Binds the genomic viral ssDNA and shuttles it into and out of the cell nucleus. The CP of bipartite geminiviruses is not required for cell-to-cell or systemic movement. From Abutilon mosaic virus (isolate West India) (AbMV).
   6502..6897    -  CDS            REN_TGMVY: Experimental evidence at protein level: Swiss-Prot protein existence level 1. Increases viral DNA accumulation. Enhances infectivity and symptom expression (By similarity). From Tomato golden mosaic virus (strain Yellow vein) (TGMV).
   6975..8024    -  CDS            REP_BGYMJ: Experimental evidence at protein level: Swiss-Prot protein existence level 1. Essential for the replication of viral ssDNA. The closed circular ssDNA genome is first converted to a superhelical dsDNA. Rep binds a specific region at the genome origin of replication. It introduces an endonucleolytic nick within the conserved sequence 5'- TAATATTAC-3' in the intergenic region of the genome present in all geminiviruses, thereby initiating the rolling circle replication (RCR). Following cleavage, binds covalently to the 5'-phosphate of DNA as a tyrosyl ester. The cleavage gives rise to a free 3'-OH
   8377..8481    +  CDS            CAPSD_ABMVW (fragment): Experimental evidence at protein level: Swiss-Prot protein existence level 1. Encapsidates the viral DNA into characteristic twinned ('geminate') particles. Binds the genomic viral ssDNA and shuttles it into and out of the cell nucleus. The CP of bipartite geminiviruses is not required for cell-to-cell or systemic movement. From Abutilon mosaic virus (isolate West India) (AbMV).
   8500..8545    +  misc_feature   MCS (fragment): pUC18/19 multiple cloning site
   8548..8702    +  CDS            lacZα (fragment): LacZα fragment of β-galactosidase; lacZ fragment
   8768..8792    +  misc_feature   RB T-DNA repeat: right border repeat from nopaline C58 T-DNA
   9132..9533    +  CDS            Y4CG_SINFN (fragment): Protein inferred from homology: Swiss-Prot protein existence level 3. From Sinorhizobium fredii (strain NBRC 101917 / NGR234).
  10093..10722   +  CDS            pVS1 StaA: stability protein from the Pseudomonas plasmid pVS1 (Heeb et al., 2000)
  11151..12224   +  CDS            pVS1 RepA: replication protein from the Pseudomonas plasmid pVS1 (Heeb et al., 2000)
  12290..12484   +  rep_origin     pVS1 oriV: origin of replication for the Pseudomonas plasmid pVS1 (Heeb et al., 2000)
  12687..12726   +  CDS            rop (fragment): Rop protein, which maintains plasmids at low copy number; rop
  12828..12968   +  misc_feature   bom: basis of mobility region from pBR322
  13154..13742   -  rep_origin     ori: high-copy-number ColE1/pMB1/pBR322/pUC origin of replication
  13829..14623   -  CDS            KanR: aminoglycoside phosphotransferase; aphA-3; confers resistance to kanamycin
  15048..15072   +  misc_feature   LB T-DNA repeat: left border repeat from nopaline C58 T-DNA
  15150..15223   -  promoter       CaMV 35S promoter (enhanced) (fragment): cauliflower mosaic virus 35S promoter with a duplicated enhancer region
  15239..15327   +  CDS            lacI (fragment): lac repressor; lacI; The lac repressor binds to the lac operator to inhibit transcription in E. coli. This inhibition can be relieved by adding lactose or isopropyl-β-D-thiogalactopyranoside (IPTG).
  15340..15361   +  protein_bind   CAP binding site: CAP binding activates transcription in the presence of cAMP. E. coli catabolite activator protein
  15376..15406   +  promoter       lac promoter: promoter for the E. coli lac operon
  15410..15432   +  protein_bind   lac operator (fragment): The lac repressor binds to the lac operator to inhibit transcription in E. coli. This inhibition can be relieved by adding lactose or isopropyl-β-D-thiogalactopyranoside (IPTG). lac repressor encoded by lacI
