[The description below was written by a language model from this plasmid's Addgene catalogue record and pLannotate feature annotations shown in this document.]
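Description:
pVTCL2 is an empty-backbone plant expression vector for subcellular localization studies, built on pJRT.Agro.CLCrVA.008, a binary T-DNA plasmid carrying a begomovirus DNA-A-type component. The name and source publication point to cotton leaf crumple virus, although the automated annotation labels the viral reading frames only by homology to related geminiviruses. The roughly 15.5 kb plasmid has the architecture of an Agrobacterium binary vector. A high-copy ColE1/pMB1-type origin with a bom site supports propagation in E. coli, the pVS1 oriV with RepA and StaA supports maintenance in Agrobacterium, and a kanamycin resistance gene (aphA-3) provides bacterial selection. Nopaline-type left and right border repeats delimit the transferred region. No plant selectable marker is annotated.

Within the T-DNA, two independent expression cassettes sit side by side. An enhanced (duplicated-enhancer) CaMV 35S promoter drives EGFP with a CaMV polyadenylation signal. This is the tag to which a gene of interest would be fused, although the record does not specify the cloning site or the fusion orientation. A second CaMV 35S promoter drives the Arabidopsis aquaporin PIP2-1 (PIP2A) fused to mCherry, also with a CaMV terminator, giving a built-in red plasma membrane marker. A single construct therefore delivers both the green candidate fusion and the reference signal for co-localization.

The cassettes are flanked by short movement-protein-like fragments. The T-DNA also contains geminiviral Rep and REN homologues, coat protein fragments and a phytoene desaturase fragment, presumably retained from the virus-induced gene silencing toolkit from which the vector derives. The record does not explain the role of these elements in this construct.
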