Addgene plasmid #234920: pVTCL2
Purpose: (Empty Backbone) All-in-one subcellar localization vector. Construct containing EGFP tag and plasma membrane-targeted mCherry for co-localization study in plants.
Depositing lab: Guoli Song. Depositing organization: Institute of Cotton Research (ICR), CAAS. Publication: An all-in-one plant virus-based vector toolkit for streamlined gene silencing, overexpression, and genome editing. Hao Y, Yuan Z, Li Y, Zuo D, Cheng H, Wang Q, Zhang Y, Lv L, Liu J, Song G. Plant Commun. 2025 May 19:101379. doi: 10.1016/j.xplc.2025.101379. PubMed 40394900.
Backbone
  Vector backbone: pJRT.Agro.CLCrVA.008
  Backbone manufacturer: Tuttle et al Plant Methods. 2012 Aug 1;8(1):27. doi: 10.1186/1746-4811-8-27.
  Vector type: Plant Expression
Growth in bacteria
  Bacterial resistance: Kanamycin, 50 μg/mL
  Growth temperature: 37°C
  Growth strain: DH5alpha
  Copy number: High Copy
Gene/Insert
  Gene/Insert name: None
Terms and licenses: Academic/Nonprofit Terms; Industry Terms: Not Available to Industry
How to cite: pVTCL2 was a gift from Guoli Song (Addgene plasmid # 234920 ; http://n2t.net/addgene:234920 ; RRID:Addgene_234920)
